Addgene plasmid #23851: pDONR223-TBK1
Depositing lab: William Hahn & David Root. Depositing organization: Dana-Farber Cancer Institute. Publication: COT drives resistance to RAF inhibition through MAP kinase pathway reactivation. Johannessen CM, Boehm JS, Kim SY, Thomas SR, Wardwell L, Johnson LA, Emery CM, Stransky N, Cogdill AP, Barretina J, Caponigro G, Hieronymus H, Murray RR, Salehi-Ashtiani K, Hill DE, Vidal M, Zhao JJ, Yang X, Alkan O, Kim S, Harris JL, Wilson CJ, Myer VE, Finan PM, Root DE, Roberts TM, Golub T, Flaherty KT, Dummer R, Weber BL, Sellers WR, Schlegel R, Wargo JA, Hahn WC, Garraway LA. Nature. 2010 Dec 16;468(7326):968-72. doi: 10.1038/nature09627 PubMed 21107320.
Backbone
  Vector backbone: pDONR223
  Backbone manufacturer: Invitrogen
  Backbone size w/o insert (bp): 5005
  Vector type: Gateway Donor vector
Growth in bacteria
  Bacterial resistance: Spectinomycin, 50 μg/mL
  Growth temperature: 37°C
  Growth strain: DH5alpha
  Copy number: High Copy
Gene/Insert
  Gene/Insert name: TBK1 (alt name: TANK-binding kinase 1)
  Species: H. sapiens (human)
  Insert size (bp): 2190
  Entrez Gene: TBK1 (a.k.a. FTDALS4, IIAE8, NAK, T2K)
  Cloning method: Gateway Cloning
  Sequencing primers: 5′ M13pUC-fwd; 3′ M13rev
Terms and licenses: Academic/Nonprofit Terms; Industry Terms: Not Available to Industry
Depositor comments: The ORF has no Stop codon. This design enables easy recombination into a destination vector to add an epitope tag of choice and Stop codon to the ORF. Do NOT use this plasmid directly for transfections. A set of 4 custom lentiviral vectors is available ( pLX301 (http://www.addgene.org/25895/) , pLX302 (http://www.addgene.org/25896/) , pLX303 (http://www.addgene.org/25897/) , pLX304 (http://www.addgene.org/25890/) ) to be used to express these ORFs in mammalian cells. These plasmids are not included in the kit and must be ordered separately.
How to cite: pDONR223-TBK1 was a gift from William Hahn & David Root (Addgene plasmid # 23851 ; http://n2t.net/addgene:23851 ; RRID:Addgene_23851)
