[The description below was written by a language model from this plasmid's Addgene catalogue record and pLannotate feature annotations shown in this document.]
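Description:
pDONR223-TBK1 is a Gateway entry clone built in the Invitrogen pDONR223 donor backbone, carrying the open reading frame of human TBK1 (TANK-binding kinase 1, also known as NAK or T2K). It is a purely bacterial propagation plasmid. It replicates from a high-copy ColE1/pUC-type origin and is selected with spectinomycin through the aadA aminoglycoside adenylyltransferase gene (SmR). Fragments of a class 1 integron Pc promoter and of a gentamicin resistance gene lie just upstream of SmR. The sequenced record is about 5 kb. The catalogue's backbone size refers to the empty donor vector, whose Gateway cassette is replaced by the insert during cloning.

The roughly 2.2 kb TBK1 coding sequence is flanked by two attL recombination sites. The automated annotation labels them attL3 and attL2, and both are described as substrates for the LR Clonase reaction. rrnB T1 and T2 transcription terminators lie upstream of the cassette and help insulate the insert from read-through transcription. A T7 promoter sits just beyond the downstream attL site, pointing back toward the insert. Short lacI and lacZα fragments are backbone remnants. No eukaryotic promoter is annotated, and the depositors state that the plasmid should not be transfected directly.

The ORF deliberately lacks a stop codon, so LR recombination into a destination vector can place it in frame with a C-terminal epitope tag and a stop codon supplied by that vector. The depositors point to a companion set of lentiviral destination vectors (the pLX30x series) for mammalian expression. The clone belongs to a kinase ORF collection associated with a study of resistance to RAF inhibition through MAP kinase pathway reactivation.
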