Features (pLannotate 1.2.2; 12 found; start..end, strand, type, name):
    121..213     +  CDS            lacI (fragment): lac repressor; lacI; The lac repressor binds to the lac operator to inhibit transcription in E. coli. This inhibition can be relieved by adding lactose or isopropyl-β-D-thiogalactopyranoside (IPTG).
    268..295     -  terminator     rrnB T2 terminator: transcription terminator T2 from the E. coli rrnB gene
    427..470     +  terminator     rrnB T1 terminator: Escherichia coli rrnB; transcription terminator T1 from the E. coli rrnB gene
    517..553     -  CDS            lacZα (fragment): LacZα fragment of β-galactosidase; lacZ fragment
    570..665     +  protein_bind   attL3: mutant version of attL; recombination site for the Gateway® LR reaction LR Clonase™
    668..2854    +  CDS            TBK1: TBK1_HUMAN - Also known as NAK From Homo sapiens (Human).
   2856..2955    -  protein_bind   attL2: mutant version of attL; recombination site for the Gateway® LR reaction LR Clonase™
   2973..2991    -  promoter       T7 promoter: promoter for bacteriophage T7 RNA polymerase
   3181..3204    +  promoter       Pc promoter (fragment): intI1 (promoter lies within the coding sequence); class 1 integron promoter
   3380..3436    +  CDS            GmR (fragment): gentamycin acetyltransferase; aacC1; confers resistance to gentamycin
   3443..4234    +  CDS            SmR: aminoglycoside adenylyltransferase (Murphy, 1985); aadA; confers resistance to spectinomycin and streptomycin
   4327..4915    +  rep_origin     ori: high-copy-number ColE1/pMB1/pBR322/pUC origin of replication
>Addgene plasmid #23851 | pDONR223-TBK1 | addgene full sequence | sequence record 320102 | Addgene NGS Result
CTTTCCTGCGTTATCCCCTGATTCTGTGGATAACCGTATTACCGCCTTTGAGTGAGCTGATACCGCTCGC
CGCAGCCGAACGACCGAGCGCAGCGAGTCAGTGAGCGAGGAAGCGGAAGAGCGCCCAATACGCAAACCGC
CTCTCCCCGCGCGTTGGCCGATTCATTAATGCAGCTGGCACGACAGGTTTCCCGACTGGAAAGCGGGCAG
TGAGCGCAACGCAATTAATACGCGTACCGCTAGCCAGGAAGAGTTTGTAGAAACGCAAAAAGGCCATCCG
TCAGGATGGCCTTCTGCTTAGTTTGATGCCTGGCAGTTTATGGCGGGCGTCCTGCCCGCCACCCTCCGGG
CCGTTGCTTCACAACGTTCAAATCCGCTCCCGGCGGATTTGTCCTACTCAGGAGAGCGTTCACCGACAAA
CAACAGATAAAACGAAAGGCCCAGTCTTCCGACTGAGCCTTTCGTTTTATTTGATGCCTGGCAGTTCCCT
ACTCTCGCGTTAACGCTAGCATGGATGTTTTCCCAGTCACGACGTTGTAAAACGACGGCCAGTCTTAAGC
TCGGGCCCCAAATAATGATTTTATTTTGACTGATAGTGACCTGTTCGTTGCAACAAATTGATGAGCAATG
CTTTTTTATAATGCCAACTTTGTACAAAAAAGTTGGCATGCAGAGCACTTCTAATCATCTGTGGCTTTTA
TCTGATATTTTAGGCCAAGGAGCTACTGCAAATGTCTTTCGTGGAAGACATAAGAAAACTGGTGATTTAT
TTGCTATCAAAGTATTTAATAACATAAGCTTCCTTCGTCCAGTGGATGTTCAAATGAGAGAATTTGAAGT
GTTGAAAAAACTCAATCACAAAAATATTGTCAAATTATTTGCTATTGAAGAGGAGACAACAACAAGACAT
AAAGTACTTATTATGGAATTTTGTCCATGTGGGAGTTTATACACTGTTTTAGAAGAACCTTCTAATGCCT
ATGGACTACCAGAATCTGAATTCTTAATTGTTTTGCGAGATGTGGTGGGTGGAATGAATCATCTACGAGA
GAATGGTATAGTGCACCGTGATATCAAGCCAGGAAATATCATGCGTGTTATAGGGGAAGATGGACAGTCT
GTGTACAAACTCACAGATTTTGGTGCAGCTAGAGAATTAGAAGATGATGAGCAGTTTGTTTCTCTGTATG
GCACAGAAGAATATTTGCACCCTGATATGTATGAGAGAGCAGTGCTAAGAAAAGATCATCAGAAGAAATA
TGGAGCAACAGTTGATCTTTGGAGCATTGGGGTAACATTTTACCATGCAGCTACTGGATCACTGCCATTT
AGACCCTTTGAAGGGCCTCGTAGGAATAAAGAAGTGATGTATAAAATAATTACAGGAAAGCCTTCTGGTG
CAATATCTGGAGTACAGAAAGCAGAAAATGGACCAATTGACTGGAGTGGAGACATGCCTGTTTCTTGCAG
TCTTTCTCGGGGTCTTCAGGTTCTACTTACCCCTGTTCTTGCAAACATCCTTGAAGCAGATCAGGAAAAG
TGTTGGGGTTTTGACCAGTTTTTTGCAGAAACTAGTGATATACTTCACCGAATGGTAATTCATGTTTTTT
CGCTACAACAAATGACAGCTCATAAGATTTATATACATAGCTATAATACTGCTACTATATTTCATGAACT
GGTATATAAACAAACCAAAATTATTTCTTCAAATCAAGAACTTATCTACGAAGGGCGACGCTTAGTCTTA
GAACCTGGAAGGCTGGCACAACATTTCCCTAAAACTACTGAGGAAAACCCTATATTTGTAGTAAGCCGGG
AACCTCTGGATACCATAGGATTAATATATGAAAAAATTTCCCTCCCTAAAGTACATCCACGTTATGATTT
AGACGGGGATGCTAGCATGGCTAAGGCAATAACAGGGGTTGTGTGTTATGCCTGCAGAATTGCCAGTACC
TTACTGCTTTATCAGGAATTAATGCGAAAGGGGATACGATGGCTGATTGAATTAATTAAAGATGATTACA
ATGAAACTGTTCACAAAAAGACAGAAGTTGTGATCACATTGGATTTCTGTATCAGAAACATTGAAAAAAC
TGTGAAAGTATATGAAAAGTTGATGAAGATCAACCTGGAAGCGGCAGAGTTAGGTGAAATTTCAGACATA
CACACCAAATTGTTGAGACTTTCCAGTTCTCAGGGAACAATAGAAACCAGTCTTCAGGATATCGACAGCA
GATTATCTCCAGGTGGATCACTGGCAGACGCATGGGCACATCAAGAAGGCACTCATCCGAAAGACAGAAA
TGTAGAAAAACTACAAGTCCTGTTAAATTGCATGACAGAGATTTACTATCAGTTCAAAAAAGACCAAGCA
GAACGTAGATTAGCTTATAATGAAGAACAAATCCACAAATTTGATAAGCAAAAACTGTATTACCATGCCA
CAAAAGCTATGACGCACTTTACAGATGAATGTGTTAAAAAGTATGAGGCATTTTTGAATAAGTCAGAAGA
ATGGATAAGAAAGATGCTTCATCTTAGGAAACAGTTATTATCGCTGACTAATCAGTGTTTTGATATTGAA
GAAGAAGTATCAAAATATCAAGAATATACTAATGAGTTACAAGAAACTCTGCCTCAGAAAATGTTTACAG
CTTCCAGTGGAATCAAACATACCATGACCCCAATTTATCCAAGTTCTAACACATTAGTAGAAATGACTCT
TGGTATGAAGAAATTAAAGGAAGAGATGGAAGGGGTGGTTAAAGAACTTGCTGAAAATAACCACATTTTA
GAAAGGTTTGGCTCTTTAACCATGGATGGTGGCCTTCGCAACGTTGACTGTCTTTACCCAACTTTCTTGT
ACAAAGTTGGCATTATAAGAAAGCATTGCTTATCAATTTGTTGCAACGAACAGGTCACTATCAGTCAAAA
TAAAATCATTATTTGCCATCCAGCTGATATCCCCTATAGTGAGTCGTATTACATGGTCATAGCTGTTTCC
TGGCAGCTCTGGCCCGTGTCTCAAAATCTCTGATGTTACATTGCACAAGATAAAAATATATCATCATGCC
TCCTCTAGACCAGCCAGGACAGAAATGCCTCGACTTCGCTGCTACCCAAGGTTGCCGGGTGACGCACACC
GTGGAAACGGATGAAGGCACGAACCCAGTGGACATAAGCCTGTTCGGTTCGTAAGCTGTAATGCAAGTAG
CGTATGCGCTCACGCAACTGGTCCAGAACCTTGACCGAACGCAGCGGTGGTAACGGCGCAGTGGCGGTTT
TCATGGCTTGTTATGACTGTTTTTTTGGGGTACAGTCTATGCCTCGGGCATCCAAGCAGCAAGCGCGTTA
CGCCGTGGGTCGATGTTTGATGTTATGGAGCAGCAACGATGTTACGCAGCAGGGCAGTCGCCCTAAAACA
AAGTTAAACATTATGAGGGAAGCGGTGATCGCCGAAGTATCGACTCAACTATCAGAGGTAGTTGGCGTCA
TCGAGCGCCATCTCGAACCGACGTTGCTGGCCGTACATTTGTACGGCTCCGCAGTGGATGGCGGCCTGAA
GCCACACAGTGATATTGATTTGCTGGTTACGGTGACCGTAAGGCTTGATGAAACAACGCGGCGAGCTTTG
ATCAACGACCTTTTGGAAACTTCGGCTTCCCCTGGAGAGAGCGAGATTCTCCGCGCTGTAGAAGTCACCA
TTGTTGTGCACGACGACATCATTCCGTGGCGTTATCCAGCTAAGCGCGAACTGCAATTTGGAGAATGGCA
GCGCAATGACATTCTTGCAGGTATCTTCGAGCCAGCCACGATCGACATTGATCTGGCTATCTTGCTGACA
AAAGCAAGAGAACATAGCGTTGCCTTGGTAGGTCCAGCGGCGGAGGAACTCTTTGATCCGGTTCCTGAAC
AGGATCTATTTGAGGCGCTAAATGAAACCTTAACGCTATGGAACTCGCCGCCCGACTGGGCTGGCGATGA
GCGAAATGTAGTGCTTACGTTGTCCCGCATTTGGTACAGCGCAGTAACCGGCAAAATCGCGCCGAAGGAT
GTCGCTGCCGACTGGGCAATGGAGCGCCTGCCGGCCCAGTATCAGCCCGTCATACTTGAAGCTAGACAGG
CTTATCTTGGACAAGAAGAAGATCGCTTGGCCTCGCGCGCAGATCAGTTGGAAGAATTTGTCCACTACGT
GAAAGGCGAGATCACCAAGGTAGTCGGCAAATAACCCTCGAGCCACCCATGACCAAAATCCCTTAACGTG
AGTTACGCGTCGTTCCACTGAGCGTCAGACCCCGTAGAAAAGATCAAAGGATCTTCTTGAGATCCTTTTT
TTCTGCGCGTAATCTGCTGCTTGCAAACAAAAAAACCACCGCTACCAGCGGTGGTTTGTTTGCCGGATCA
AGAGCTACCAACTCTTTTTCCGAAGGTAACTGGCTTCAGCAGAGCGCAGATACCAAATACTGTTCTTCTA
GTGTAGCCGTAGTTAGGCCACCACTTCAAGAACTCTGTAGCACCGCCTACATACCTCGCTCTGCTAATCC
TGTTACCAGTGGCTGCTGCCAGTGGCGATAAGTCGTGTCTTACCGGGTTGGACTCAAGACGATAGTTACC
GGATAAGGCGCAGCGGTCGGGCTGAACGGGGGGTTCGTGCACACAGCCCAGCTTGGAGCGAACGACCTAC
ACCGAACTGAGATACCTACAGCGTGAGCTATGAGAAAGCGCCACGCTTCCCGAAGGGAGAAAGGCGGACA
GGTATCCGGTAAGCGGCAGGGTCGGAACAGGAGAGCGCACGAGGGAGCTTCCAGGGGGAAACGCCTGGTA
TCTTTATAGTCCTGTCGGGTTTCGCCACCTCTGACTTGAGCGTCGATTTTTGTGATGCTCGTCAGGGGGG
CGGAGCCTATGGAAAAACGCCAGCAACGCGGCCTTTTTACGGTTCCTGGCCTTTTGCTGGCCTTTTGCTC
ACATGTT
