>Addgene plasmid #23851 | pDONR223-TBK1 | depositor partial sequence | sequence record 11058 | Author sequence
ATGCAGAGCACTTCTAATCATCTGTGGCTTTTATCTGATATTTTAGGCCAAGGAGCTACTGCAAATGTCT
TTCGTGGAAGACATAAGAAAACTGGTGATTTATTTGCTATCAAAGTATTTAATAACATAAGCTTCCTTCG
TCCAGTGGATGTTCAAATGAGAGAATTTGAAGTGTTGAAAAAACTCAATCACAAAAATATTGTCAAATTA
TTTGCTATTGAAGAGGAGACAACAACAAGACATAAAGTACTTATTATGGAATTTTGTCCATGTGGGAGTT
TATACACTGTTTTAGAAGAACCTTCTAATGCCTATGGACTACCAGAATCTGAATTCTTAATTGTTTTGCG
AGATGTGGTGGGTGGAATGAATCATCTACGAGAGAATGGTATAGTGCACCGTGATATCAAGCCAGGAAAT
ATCATGCGTGTTATAGGGGAAGATGGACAGTCTGTGTACAAACTCACAGATTTTGGTGCAGCTAGAGAAT
TAGAAGATGATGAGCAGTTTGTTTCTCTGTATGGCACAGAAGAATATTTGCACCCTGATATGTATGAGAG
AGCAGTGCTAAGAAAAGATCATCAGAAGAAATATGGAGCAACAGTTGATCTTTGGAGCATTGGGGTAACA
TTTTACCATGCAGCTACTGGATCACTGCCATTTAGACCCTTTGAAGGGCCTCGTAGGAATAAAGAAGTGA
TGTATAAAATAATTACAGGAAAGCCTTCTGGTGCAATATCTGGAGTACAGAAAGCAGAAAATGGACCAAT
TGACTGGAGTGGAGACATGCCTGTTTCTTGCAGTCTTTCTCGGGGTCTTCAGGTTCTACTTACCCCTGTT
CTTGCAAACATCCTTGAAGCAGATCAGGAAAAGTGTTGGGGTTTTGACCAGTTTTTTGCAGAAACTAGTG
ATATACTTCACCGAATGGTAATTCATGTTTTTTCGCTACAACAAATGACAGCTCATAAGATTTATATACA
TAGCTATAATACTGCTACTATATTTCATGAACTGGTATATAAACAAACCAAAATTATTTCTTCAAATCAA
GAACTTATCTACGAAGGGCGACGCTTAGTCTTAGAACCTGGAAGGCTGGCACAACATTTCCCTAAAACTA
CTGAGGAAAACCCTATATTTGTAGTAAGCCGGGAACCTCTGGATACCATAGGATTAATATATGAAAAAAT
TTCCCTCCCTAAAGTACATCCACGTTATGATTTAGACGGGGATGCTAGCATGGCTAAGGCAATAACAGGG
GTTGTGTGTTATGCCTGCAGAATTGCCAGTACCTTACTGCTTTATCAGGAATTAATGCGAAAGGGGATAC
GATGGCTGATTGAATTAATTAAAGATGATTACAATGAAACTGTTCACAAAAAGACAGAAGTTGTGATCAC
ATTGGATTTCTGTATCAGAAACATTGAAAAAACTGTGAAAGTATATGAAAAGTTGATGAAGATCAACCTG
GAAGCGGCAGAGTTAGGTGAAATTTCAGACATACACACCAAATTGTTGAGACTTTCCAGTTCTCAGGGAA
CAATAGAAACCAGTCTTCAGGATATCGACAGCAGATTATCTCCAGGTGGATCACTGGCAGACGCATGGGC
ACATCAAGAAGGCACTCATCCGAAAGACAGAAATGTAGAAAAACTACAAGTCCTGTTAAATTGCATGACA
GAGATTTACTATCAGTTCAAAAAAGACCAAGCAGAACGTAGATTAGCTTATAATGAAGAACAAATCCACA
AATTTGATAAGCAAAAACTGTATTACCATGCCACAAAAGCTATGACGCACTTTACAGATGAATGTGTTAA
AAAGTATGAGGCATTTTTGAATAAGTCAGAAGAATGGATAAGAAAGATGCTTCATCTTAGGAAACAGTTA
TTATCGCTGACTAATCAGTGTTTTGATATTGAAGAAGAAGTATCAAAATATCAAGAATATACTAATGAGT
TACAAGAAACTCTGCCTCAGAAAATGTTTACAGCTTCCAGTGGAATCAAACATACCATGACCCCAATTTA
TCCAAGTTCTAACACATTAGTAGAAATGACTCTTGGTATGAAGAAATTAAAGGAAGAGATGGAAGGGGTG
GTTAAAGAACTTGCTGAAAATAACCACATTTTAGAAAGGTTTGGCTCTTTAACCATGGATGGTGGCCTTC
GCAACGTTGACTGTCTTTAG
