>Addgene plasmid #23851 | pDONR223-TBK1 | addgene partial sequence | sequence record 202054 | M13pUC-Fwd 5'-CCCAGTCACGACGTTGTAAAACG-3'
TGATTTTATTTTGACTGATAGTGACCTGTTCGTTGCAACAAATTGATGAGCAATGCTTTTTTATAATGCC
AACTTTGTACAAAAAAGTTGGCATGCAGAGCACTTCTAATCATCTGTGGCTTTTATCTGATATTTTAGGC
CAAGGAGCTACTGCAAATGTCTTTCGTGGAAGACATAAGAAAACTGGTGATTTATTTGCTATCAAAGTAT
TTAATAACATAAGCTTCCTTCGTCCAGTGGATGTTCAAATGAGAGAATTTGAAGTGTTGAAAAAACTCAA
TCACAAAAATATTGTCAAATTATTTGCTATTGAAGAGGAGACAACAACAAGACATAAAGTACTTATTATG
GAATTTTGTCCATGTGGGAGTTTATACACTGTTTTAGAAGAACCTTCTAATGCCTATGGACTACCAGAAT
CTGAATTCTTAATTGTTTTGCGAGATGTGGTGGGTGGAATGAATCATCTACGAGAGAATGGTATAGTGCA
CCGTGATATCAAGCCAGGAAATATCATGCGTGTTATAGGGGAAGATGGACAGTCTGTGTACAAACTCACA
GATTTTGGTGCAGCTAGAGAATTAGAAGATGATGAGCAGTTTGTTTCTCTGTATGGCACAGAAGAATATT
TGCACCCTGATATGTATGAGAGAGCAGTGCTAAGAAAAGATCATCAGAAGAAATATGGAGCAACAGTTGA
TCTTTGGAGCA
